>Addgene plasmid #123148 | pXWJ109Hg-gfp | addgene full sequence | sequence record 240605 | Addgene NGS Result
GAATTCGCGGCCGCTTCTAGAGTTTACAGCTAGCTCAGTCCTAGGGACTGTGCTAGCTACTAGAGTCACA
CAGGAAAGTACTAGATGGAAAATAATTTGGAAAACCTGACCATTGGCGTTTTTGCCAAGGCGGCCGGGGT
CAACGTGGAGACAATCCGCTTCTATCAGCGCAAGGGCCTGTTGCGGGAACCGGACAAGCCTTACGGCAGC
ATCCGCCGCTATGGGGAGGCGGACGTGGTTCGGGTGAAATTCGTGAAATCGGCACAGCGGCTGGGGTTCA
GTCTGGACGAGATTGCCGAGCTGTTGCGGCTCGACGATGGCACCCACTGCGAGGAGGCCAGCAGCCTGGC
CGAACACAAGCTCAAGGACGTGCGCGAGAAGATGGCCGACTTGGCGCGCATGGAAACCGTGCTGTCTGAA
CTCGTGTGCGCCTGCCATGCACGAAAGGGGAATGTTTCCTGCCCGTTGATCGCGTCACTACAGGGCGAAG
CAGGCCTGGCAAGGTCAGCTATGCCTTAGTACTAGAGCCAGGCATCAAATAAAACGAAAGGCTCAGTCGA
AAGACTGGGCCTTTCGTTTTATCTGTTGTTTGTCGGTGAACGCTCTCTACTAGAGTCACACTGGCTCACC
TTCGGGTGGGCCTTTCTGCGTTTATATGGATCCGTTCCATATCGCTTGACTACGTACATGAGTACGGAAG
TAAGGTTACGCTATCCAATCCTACTAGAGATTAAAGAGGAGAAATACTAGATGCGTAAAGGAGAAGAACT
TTTCACTGGAGTTGTCCCAATTCTTGTTGAATTAGATGGTGATGTTAATGGGCACAAATTTTCTGTCAGT
GGAGAGGGTGAAGGTGATGCAACATACGGAAAACTTACCCTTAAATTTATTTGCACTACTGGAAAACTAC
CTGTTCCATGGCCAACACTTGTCACTACTTTCGGTTATGGTGTTCAATGCTTTGCGAGATACCCAGATCA
TATGAAACAGCATGACTTTTTCAAGAGTGCCATGCCCGAAGGTTATGTACAGGAAAGAACTATATTTTTC
AAAGATGACGGGAACTACAAGACACGTGCTGAAGTCAAGTTTGAAGGTGATACCCTTGTTAATAGAATCG
AGTTAAAAGGTATTGATTTTAAAGAAGATGGAAACATTCTTGGACACAAATTGGAATACAACTATAACTC
ACACAATGTATACATCATGGCAGACAAACAAAAGAATGGAATCAAAGTTAACTTCAAAATTAGACACAAC
ATTGAAGATGGAAGCGTTCAACTAGCAGACCATTATCAACAAAATACTCCAATTGGCGATGGCCCTGTCC
TTTTACCAGACAACCATTACCTGTCCACACAATCTGCCCTTTCGAAAGATCCCAACGAAAAGAGAGACCA
CATGGTCCTTCTTGAGTTTGTAACAGCTGCTGGGATTACACATGGCATGGATGAACTATACAAATAATAA
TACTAGAGCCAGGCATCAAATAAAACGAAAGGCTCAGTCGAAAGACTGGGCCTTTCGTTTTATCTGTTGT
TTGTCGGTGAACGCTCTCTACTAGAGTCACACTGGCTCACCTTCGGGTGGGCCTTTCTGCGTTTATATAC
TAGTAGCGGCCGCTGCAGGCTTCCTCGCTCACTGACTCGCTGCGCTCGGTCGTTCGGCTGCGGCGAGCGG
TATCAGCTCACTCAAAGGCGGTAATCTCGAGTCCCGTCAAGTCAGCGTAATGCTCTGCCAGTGTTACAAC
CAATTAACCAATTCTGATTAGAAAAACTCATCGAGCATCAAATGAAACTGCAATTTATTCATATCAGGAT
TATCGATACCATATTTTTGAAAAAGCCGTTTCTGTAATGAAGGAGAAAACTCACCGAGGCAGTTCCATAG
GATGGCAAGATCCTGGTATCGGTCTGCGATTCCGACTCGTCCAACATCAATACAACCTATTAATTTCCCC
TCGTCAAAAATAAGGTTATCAAGTGAGAAATCACCATGAGTGACGACTGAATCCGGTGAGAATGGCAAAA
GCTTATGCATTTCTTTCCAGACTTGTTCAACAGGCCAGCCATTACGCTCGTCATCAAAATCACTCGCATC
AACCAAACCGTTATTCATTCGTGATTGCGCCTGAGCGAGACGAAATACGCGATCGCTGTTAAAAGGACAA
TTACAAACAGGAATCGAATGCAACCGGCGCAGGAACACTGCCAGCGCATCAACAATATTTTCACCTGAAT
CAGGATATTCTTCTAATACCTGGAATGCTGTTTTCCCGGGGATCGCAGTGGTGAGTAACCATGCATCATC
AGGAGTACGGATAAAATGCTTGATGGTCGGAAGAGGCATAAATTCCGTCAGCCAGTTTAGTCTGACCATC
TCATCTGTAACATCATTGGCAACGCTACCTTTGCCATGTTTCAGAAACAACTCTGGCGCATCGGGCTTCC
CATACAATCGATAGATTGTCGCACCTGATTGCCCGACATTATCGCGAGCCCATTTATACCCATATAAATC
AGCATCCATGTTGGAATTTAATCGCGGCCTGGAGCAAGACGTTTCCCGTTGAATATGGCTCATAACACCC
CTTGTATTACTGTTTATGTAAGCAGACAGTTTTATTGTTCATGATGATATATTTTTATCTTGTGCAATGT
AACATCAGAGATTTTGAGACACAACGTGGCTTTGTTGAATAAATCGAACTTTTGCTGAGTTGAAGGATCA
GATCACGCATCTTCCCGACAACGCAGACCGTTCCGTGGCAAAGCAAAAGTTCAAAATCACCAACTGGTCC
ACCTACAACAAAGCTCTCATCAACCGTGGCTCCCTCACTTTCTGGCTGGATGATGGGGCGATTCAGGCCT
GGTATGAGTCAGCAACACCTTCTTCACGAGGCAGACCTCAGCGCTAGCGGAGTGTATACTGGCTTACTAT
GTTGGCACTGATGAGGGTGTCAGTGAAGTGCTTCATGTGGCAGGAGAAAAAAGGCTGCACCGGTGCGTCA
GCAGAATATGTGATACAGGATATATTCCGCTTCCTCGCTCACTGACTCGCTACGCTCGGTCGTTCGACTG
CGGCGAGCGGAAATGGCTTACGAACGGGGCGGAGATTTCCTGGAAGATGCCAGGAAGATACTTAACAGGG
AAGTGAGAGGGCCGCGGCAAAGCCGTTTTTCCATAGGCTCCGCCCCCTGACAAGCATCACGAAATCTGAC
GCTCAAATCAGTGGTGGCGAAACCCGACAGGACTATAAAGATACCAGGCGTTTCCCCCTGGCGGCTCCCT
CGTGCGCTCTCCTGTTCCTGCCTTTCGGTTTACCGGTGTCATTCCGCTGTTATGGCCGCGTTTGTCTCAT
TCCACGCCTGACACTCAGTTCCGGGTAGGCAGTTCGCTCCAAGCTGGACTGTATGCACGAACCCCCCGTT
CAGTCCGACCGCTGCGCCTTATCCGGTAACTATCGTCTTGAGTCCAACCCGGAAAGACATGCAAAAGCAC
CACTGGCAGCAGCCACTGGTAATTGATTTAGAGGAGTTAGTCTTGAAGTCATGCGCCGGTTAAGGCTAAA
CTGAAAGGACAAGTTTTGGTGACTGCGCTCCTCCAAGCCAGTTACCTCGGTTCAAAGAGTTGGTAGCTCA
GAGAACCTTCAAAAAACCGCCCTGCAAGGCGGTTTTTTCGTTTTCAGAGCAAGAGATTACGCGCAGACCA
AAACGATCTCAAGAAGATCATCTTATTAAGGGGTCTGACGCTCAGTGGAACGAAAACTCACGTTAAGGGA
TTTTGGTCATGAGATTATCAAAAAGGATCTTCACCTAGATCCTTTTAAATTAAAAATGAAGTTTTAAATC
AATCTAAAGTATATATGAGTAAACTTGGTCTGACAGTTACCAATGCTTAATCAGTGAGGCACCTATCTCA
GCGATCTGTCTATTTCGTTCATCCATAGTTGCCTGACTCCCCGTCGTGTAGATAACTACGATACGGGAGG
GCTTACCATCTGGCCCCAGTGCTGCAATGATACCGCGAGACCCACGCTCACCGGCTCCAGATTTATCAGC
AATAAACCAGCCAGCCGGAAGGGCCGAGCGCAGAAGTGGTCCTGCAACTTTATCCGCCTCCATCCAGTCT
ATTCCATGGTGCCACCTGACGTCTAAGAAACCATTATTATCATGACATTAACCTATAAAAATAGGCGTAT
CACGAGGCAGAATTTCAGATAAAAAAAATCCTTAGCTTTCGCTAAGGATGATTTCTG
Features (pLannotate 1.2.2; 15 found; start..end, strand, type, name):
      1..22      +  misc_feature   BioBrick prefix: BioBrick prefix for parts that do not start with "ATG"
     26..45      +  promoter       J23119(SpeI) promoter (fragment): bacterial promoter (Registry of Standard Biological Parts BBa J23119) modified to end with an SpeI site
     85..516     +  CDS            merR: MERR_PSEAI - Experimental evidence at protein level: Swiss-Prot protein existence level 1. Mediates the mercuric-dependent induction of mercury resistance operon. In the absence of mercury MerR represses transcription by binding tightly to the mer operator region; when mercury is present the dimeric complex binds a single ion and becomes a potent transcriptional activator, while remaining bound to the mer site. From Pseudomonas aeruginosa.
    536..607     +  terminator     rrnB T1 terminator: transcription terminator T1 from the E. coli rrnB gene
    623..650     +  terminator     T7Te terminator: phage T7 early transcription terminator
    751..1464    +  CDS            hfriFP: hfriFP is a fluorescent protein published in 2013, derived from Herbaspirillum frisingense.
   1487..1558    +  terminator     rrnB T1 terminator: transcription terminator T1 from the E. coli rrnB gene
   1574..1601    +  terminator     T7Te terminator: phage T7 early transcription terminator
   1608..1628    +  misc_feature   BioBrick suffix: universal suffix for all parts
   1768..2583    -  CDS            KanR: aminoglycoside phosphotransferase; aph(3')-Ia; confers resistance to kanamycin in bacteria or G418 (Geneticin®) in eukaryotes
   2910..2936    +  misc_feature   bom (fragment): basis of mobility region from pBR322
   3035..3090    -  rep_origin     RSF ori (fragment): Plasmids containing the RSF 1030 origin of replication can be propagated in E. coli cells that contain additional plasmids with compatible origins.
   3178..3722    -  rep_origin     p15A ori: Plasmids containing the medium-copy-number p15A origin of replication can be propagated in E. coli cells that contain a second plasmid with the ColE1 origin.
   3888..4133    -  CDS            bla(M) (fragment): β-lactamase lacking the signal sequence; bla(M); allows cytosolic expression of β-lactamase
   4212..4255    -  terminator     bacterial terminator: putative bacterial transcription terminator
