[The description below was written by a language model from this plasmid's Addgene catalogue record and pLannotate feature annotations shown in this document.]
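Description:
pXWJ109Hg-gfp is a bacterial whole-cell mercury biosensor plasmid built on the BioBrick backbone pSB3K3 for use in E. coli. It replicates from a p15A origin, which keeps it at low-to-medium copy (the catalogue lists it as low copy) and compatible with ColE1-type plasmids, and it is selected with kanamycin through an aminoglycoside phosphotransferase gene. The automated annotation also reports small fragments resembling bom, an RSF origin and β-lactamase in the backbone; these are partial matches and not functional markers according to the record. The catalogue gives a total size of 4335 bp, whereas the sequenced record is 4257 nt, a minor discrepancy that the record does not explain.

The synthetic insert, cloned between the EcoRI and PstI sites of the BioBrick prefix and suffix, consists of two transcription units in the same orientation. In the first, a constitutive promoter listed as J109 (annotated as a fragment matching the J23119 Anderson-family promoter) drives merR, the mercury-responsive regulator from Pseudomonas aeruginosa, followed by a double rrnB T1/T7Te terminator. In the second, the MerR-controlled PmerT promoter, which is named in the catalogue but not picked up in the feature table, drives gfp and ends with the same double terminator. The reporter ORF is labelled hfriFP by the annotation tool, but the catalogue identifies it as gfp. The "32" and "30" in the insert name probably denote the ribosome binding sites used, though the record does not define them.

MerR stays bound to the mer operator, repressing transcription without mercury and activating it strongly once it binds Hg(II), so fluorescence reports mercury exposure. The choice of promoter driving merR sets the intracellular receptor density, which the depositors describe as optimized. The plasmid serves as a sensing module in work on ultrasensitive toxic-metal sensors.
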