Addgene plasmid #123148: pXWJ109Hg-gfp
Purpose: A mercury sensor with optimized intracellular receptor density. pSB3K3 carrying J109-32merR-t-PmerT-30gfp-t
Depositing lab: Baojun Wang. Depositing organization: University of Edinburgh. Publication: Cascaded amplifying circuits enable ultrasensitive cellular sensors for toxic metals. Wan X, Volpetti F, Petrova E, French C, Maerkl SJ, Wang B. Nat Chem Biol. 2019 May;15(5):540-548. doi: 10.1038/s41589-019-0244-3. Epub 2019 Mar 25. PubMed 30911179.
Backbone
  Vector backbone: pSB3K3
  Backbone size w/o insert (bp): 2750
  Total vector size (bp): 4335
  Vector type: Bacterial Expression, Synthetic Biology
Growth in bacteria
  Bacterial resistance: Kanamycin, 50 μg/mL
  Growth temperature: 37°C
  Growth strain: DH5alpha
  Copy number: Low Copy
Gene/Insert
  Gene/Insert name: J109-32merR-t-PmerT-30gfp-t
  Species: Synthetic
  Insert size (bp): 1585
  Promoter: J109, PmerT
  Cloning method: Restriction Enzyme; 5′ cloning site EcoRI (not destroyed); 3′ cloning site PstI (not destroyed)
  Sequencing primers: 5′ TGCCACCTGACGTCTAAGAA; 3′ ATTACCGCCTTTGAGTGAGC
Terms and licenses: Academic/Nonprofit Terms; Industry Terms: Not Available to Industry
How to cite: pXWJ109Hg-gfp was a gift from Baojun Wang (Addgene plasmid # 123148 ; http://n2t.net/addgene:123148 ; RRID:Addgene_123148)
